>Addgene plasmid #100373 | pCMV_mEm_4GS_LF82_719 | addgene full sequence | sequence record 209687 | Addgene NGS Result
GAGTTCGAGCTTGCATGCCTGCAGGTCGTTACATAACTTACGGTAAATGGCCCGCCTGGCTGACCGCCCA
ACGACCCCCGCCCATTGACGTCAATAATGACGTATGTTCCCATAGTAACGCCAATAGGGACTTTCCATTG
ACGTCAATGGGTGGAGTATTTACGGTAAACTGCCCACTTGGCAGTACATCAAGTGTATCATATGCCAAGT
ACGCCCCCTATTGACGTCAATGACGGTAAATGGCCCGCCTGGCATTATGCCCAGTACATGACCTTATGGG
ACTTTCCTACTTGGCAGTACATCTACGTATTAGTCATCGCTATTACCATGGTGATGCGGTTTTGGCAGTA
CATCAATGGGCGTGGATAGCGGTTTGACTCACGGGGATTTCCAAGTCTCCACCCCATTGACGTCAATGGG
AGTTTGTTTTGGCACCAAAATCAACGGGACTTTCCAAAATGTCGTAACAACTCCGCCCCATTGACGCAAA
TGGGCGGTAGGCGTGTACGGTGGGAGGTCTATATAAGCAGAGCTCGTTTAGTGAACCGTCAGATCGCCTG
GAGACGCCATCCACGCTGTTTTGACCTCCATAGAAGACACCGGGACCGATCCAGCCTCCGGACTCTAGAG
GATCCGGTACTAGAGGAACTGAAAAACCAGAAAGTTAACTGGTAAGTTTAGTCTTTTTGTCTTTTATTTC
AGGTCCCGGATCCGGTGGTGGTGCAAATCAAAGAACTGCTCCTCAGTGGATGTTGCCTTTACTTCTAGGC
CTGTACGGAAGTGTTACTTCTGCTCTAAAAGCTGCGGAATTGTACCCGCGGGCCCACCATGGTGAGCAAG
GGCGAGGAGCTGTTCACCGGGGTGGTGCCCATCCTGGTCGAGCTGGACGGCGACGTAAACGGCCACAAGT
TCAGCGTGTCCGGCGAGGGCGAGGGCGATGCCACCTACGGCAAGCTGACCCTGAAGTTCATCTGCACCAC
CGGCAAGCTGCCCGTGCCCTGGCCCACCCTCGTGACCACCTTGACCTACGGCGTGCAGTGCTTCGCCCGC
TACCCCGACCACATGAAGCAGCACGACTTCTTCAAGTCCGCCATGCCCGAAGGCTACGTCCAGGAGCGCA
CCATCTTCTTCAAGGACGACGGCAACTACAAGACCCGCGCCGAGGTGAAGTTCGAGGGCGACACCCTGGT
GAACCGCATCGAGCTGAAGGGCATCGACTTCAAGGAGGACGGCAACATCCTGGGGCACAAGCTGGAGTAC
AACTACAACAGCCACAAGGTCTATATCACCGCCGACAAGCAGAAGAACGGCATCAAGGTGAACTTCAAGA
CCCGCCACAACATCGAGGACGGCAGCGTGCAGCTCGCCGACCACTACCAGCAGAACACCCCCATCGGCGA
CGGCCCCGTGCTGCTGCCCGACAACCACTACCTGAGCACCCAGTCCAAGCTGAGCAAAGACCCCAACGAG
AAGCGCGATCACATGGTCCTGCTGGAGTTCGTGACCGCCGCCGGGATCACTCTCGGCATGGACGAGCTGT
ACAAGCGAATTGGTGGAGGGGGCGGTTCCGGTGGCGGAGGTTCCCGAATTCGTCGACGGAGATCTGATAT
GGATATGCAAAAAGAAACGATTTTTTCAGAAGTTGAAACTGCTAACAGTAAGCAGATTGCTGTTTTAAAG
GCTAACTTTCCGCAGTGTTTTGATAAAAACGGGGCTTTCATTCAAGAAAAGTTGCTTGAGATCGTCAAAT
CATCGGATGTTGAACTCTCTAAAGAGTCATACAGCTTAAACTGGCTGGGTAAGTCCTATGCGCGGCTGTT
GGCTAACTTACCACCGAAGACGTTGCTTGCCGAAGATAAAGACCATAACCAACGTGAAGAGAACAAGAAC
AGTCAGAATCTATTGATCAAAGGGGATAATCTCGAAGTATTGAAACATATGGTTAATGCTTATGCTGAAA
AGGTGAAGATGATTTATATTGATCCTCCATACAATACAGGTAAGGATGGATTCGCCTATAACGATGATCG
CAAATTTACACCAGAACAGCTTTCTGATCTGGCAGGTATCGATCTTGATGAGGCTAAACGTATACTTGAA
TTTACCACGAATGGTTCAAGCAGCCATAGCGCATGGTTAACGTTCATTTATCCTCGTTTATATATTGCTC
GTGAGCTTCTACGTGAAGATGGTGTGATATTTATTTCGATTGACGAAAATGAATTAAATCAACTTAAAAC
TATTTGTGATGAAATTTTTGGCGAAGCAAATTTCATAGAAAATATTGTATGGAATAAACGTATCCCTAAA
AATGATAAGGGTATTGGTAATATCCATGAGTACATCCTTGCTTATGCGAAGAATAACGAAATAAGTAAAG
AATTTTTAATGCGGAAAGATGGTATTGATGATGTATATCAGTTTATTGAAAAGTTAAAAAAGGAAAAGGT
GCCATTAGATAAAGCAGAGCAGCAACTCAAAAAATTCTACAGCTCCAACGGATATGATCGTGGAATTACT
CTTTACAACGGTTTGAACGAGGATTATAGGCCATGGGGTAAAATTAATATGAGCTGGCCTAATGCAGATT
CATTTGGACCCACGTATGAAGTATTGCACCCTTTGACTAATAACCCTGTCAAAATCCCAGACAGAGGCTG
GCGTTGGAAAGAAGGCACTTTTAATCATATTGCAAAAAGAATAGATGGAAAGTATGCAGATATTAAAAAA
CTACATGATGGTAGCGTTATTTGTGGTGGAATTTGGTTTGCCAGTACAGAAAACACCCAACCTAGTTCGG
TTAAATTTTTAGATGAAGTTGAAGAGTTTTTACTAAGATCAATTATTTCAACTAAAAGTGATGGTGGTGT
TGAGGTTGAAAATCTTTTTGGTGGGAAAGGATATTTCTCCTACCCGAAGCCAACAAGTTTAATAAAAACA
CTATTTGGTTCAGTAAAAACCGAAGATAAAGACATTTATCTTGACTTTTTTGCTGGCTCTGGAACCACAG
CTCATGGTATTCTGGAGTTAAATATTGAAGACGGCAGGAAAAGAAACTTCATCTGTGTTCAATTAGATGA
AGAAACAGATAAAAAGAAACAAGCTTATAAAGAAGGGTATAAATCCATCTTCAATATAACAAAAGACAGA
ATTATTAAGGCAGGAAAAAAGCTGAAAAAAGATAATCCTAATTATAATGGAGATTTGGGATTTAAAATAT
TTGAAACTGTTCATGATTTTCGAGCAAAAGATGAGTCTGAACTTACGCTTTCTAATCTTAGTTTCTTTGA
CGATGCTGTATTGACACCAGAGCAGTATGACACTCTATTGACGACATGGTGCGTGTATGATGGTAGCTTG
CTAACAACACCAATTGAAGATATTGATCTTAATGGCTACAAAGCACACTTGTGCGATGGTCGGCTATATC
TAATTGCGCCTAATTTCACAAGTGAGGCTTTGAAAGCTTTACTTCAAAAGCTGGATGCAGACAAAGACTT
TGCCCCTAACAAAGTTGTATTTTATGGCAGCAACTTCGAAAGTGCGAAACAGATGGAACTCAATGAAGCA
CTACAAAGTTATGCTAATAAAAAATCTATTGATTTAGATTTGGTGGTAAGGAACTGAATCGGTACCCTCG
AGAAGCTTGCGGCCGCGGGGATCCAGACATGATAAGATACATTGATGAGTTTGGACAAACCACAACTAGA
ATGCAGTGAAAAAAATGCTTTATTTGTGAAATTTGTGATGCTATTGCTTTATTTGTAACCATTATAAGCT
GCAATAAACAAGTTAACAACAACAATTGCATTCATTTTATGTTTCAGGTTCAGGGGGAGGTGTGGGAGGT
TTTTTCGGATCCTCTAGAGTCGATCTGCAGGCATGCTAGCTTGGCGTAATCATGGTCATAGCTGTTTCCT
GTGTGAAATTGTTATCCGCTCACAATTCCACACAACATACGAGCCGGAAGCATAAAGTGTAAAGCCTGGG
GTGCCTAATGAGTGAGCTAACTCACATTAATTGCGTTGCGCTCACTGCCCGCTTTCCAGTCGGGAAACCT
GTCGTGCCAGCTGCATTAATGAATCGGCCAACGCGCGGGGAGAGGCGGTTTGCGTATTGGGCGCTCTTCC
GCTTCCTCGCTCACTGACTCGCTGCGCTCGGTCGTTCGGCTGCGGCGAGCGGTATCAGCTCACTCAAAGG
CGGTAATACGGTTATCCACAGAATCAGGGGATAACGCAGGAAAGAACATGTGAGCAAAAGGCCAGCAAAA
GGCCAGGAACCGTAAAAAGGCCGCGTTGCTGGCGTTTTTCCATAGGCTCCGCCCCCCTGACGAGCATCAC
AAAAATCGACGCTCAAGTCAGAGGTGGCGAAACCCGACAGGACTATAAAGATACCAGGCGTTTCCCCCTG
GAAGCTCCCTCGTGCGCTCTCCTGTTCCGACCCTGCCGCTTACCGGATACCTGTCCGCCTTTCTCCCTTC
GGGAAGCGTGGCGCTTTCTCATAGCTCACGCTGTAGGTATCTCAGTTCGGTGTAGGTCGTTCGCTCCAAG
CTGGGCTGTGTGCACGAACCCCCCGTTCAGCCCGACCGCTGCGCCTTATCCGGTAACTATCGTCTTGAGT
CCAACCCGGTAAGACACGACTTATCGCCACTGGCAGCAGCCACTGGTAACAGGATTAGCAGAGCGAGGTA
TGTAGGCGGTGCTACAGAGTTCTTGAAGTGGTGGCCTAACTACGGCTACACTAGAAGAACAGTATTTGGT
ATCTGCGCTCTGCTGAAGCCAGTTACCTTCGGAAAAAGAGTTGGTAGCTCTTGATCCGGCAAACAAACCA
CCGCTGGTAGCGGTGGTTTTTTTGTTTGCAAGCAGCAGATTACGCGCAGAAAAAAAGGATCTCAAGAAGA
TCCTTTGATCTTTTCTACGGGGTCTGACGCTCAGTGGAACGAAAACTCACGTTAAGGGATTTTGGTCATG
AGATTATCAAAAAGGATCTTCACCTAGATCCTTTTAAATTAAAAATGAAGTTTTAAATCAATCTAAAGTA
TATATGAGTAAACTTGGTCTGACAGTTACCAATGCTTAATCAGTGAGGCACCTATCTCAGCGATCTGTCT
ATTTCGTTCATCCATAGTTGCCTGACTCCCCGTCGTGTAGATAACTACGATACGGGAGGGCTTACCATCT
GGCCCCAGTGCTGCAATGATACCGCGAGACCCACGCTCACCGGCTCCAGATTTATCAGCAATAAACCAGC
CAGCCGGAAGGGCCGAGCGCAGAAGTGGTCCTGCAACTTTATCCGCCTCCATCCAGTCTATTAATTGTTG
CCGGGAAGCTAGAGTAAGTAGTTCGCCAGTTAATAGTTTGCGCAACGTTGTTGCCATTGCTACAGGCATC
GTGGTGTCACGCTCGTCGTTTGGTATGGCTTCATTCAGCTCCGGTTCCCAACGATCAAGGCGAGTTACAT
GATCCCCCATGTTGTGCAAAAAAGCGGTTAGCTCCTTCGGTCCTCCGATCGTTGTCAGAAGTAAGTTGGC
CGCAGTGTTATCACTCATGGTTATGGCAGCACTGCATAATTCTCTTACTGTCATGCCATCCGTAAGATGC
TTTTCTGTGACTGGTGAGTACTCAACCAAGTCATTCTGAGAATAGTGTATGCGGCGACCGAGTTGCTCTT
GCCCGGCGTCAATACGGGATAATACCGCGCCACATAGCAGAACTTTAAAAGTGCTCATCATTGGAAAACG
TTCTTCGGGGCGAAAACTCTCAAGGATCTTACCGCTGTTGAGATCCAGTTCGATGTAACCCACTCGTGCA
CCCAACTGATCTTCAGCATCTTTTACTTTCACCAGCGTTTCTGGGTGAGCAAAAACAGGAAGGCAAAATG
CCGCAAAAAAGGGAATAAGGGCGACACGGAAATGTTGAATACTCATACTCTTCCTTTTTCAATATTATTG
AAGCATTTATCAGGGTTATTGTCTCATGAGCGGATACATATTTGAATGTATTTAGAAAAATAAACAAATA
GGGGTTCCGCGCACATTTCCCCGAAAAGTGCCACCTGACGTCTAAGAAACCATTATTATCATGACATTAA
CCTATAAAAATAGGCGTATCACGAGGCCCTTTCGTCTCGCGCGTTTCGGTGATGACGGTGAAAACCTCTG
ACACATGCAGCTCCCGGAGACGGTCACAGCTTGTCTGTAAGCGGATGCCGGGAGCAGACAAGCCCGTCAG
GGCGCGTCAGCGGGTGTTGGCGGGTGTCGGGGCTGGCTTAACTATGCGGCATCAGAGCAGATTGTACTGA
GAGTGCACCATATGCGGTGTGAAATACCGCACAGATGCGTAAGGAGAAAATACCGCATCAGGCGCCATTC
GCCATTCAGGCTGCGCAACTGTTGGGAAGGGCGATCGGTGCGGGCCTCTTCGCTATTACGCCAGCTGGCG
AAAGGGGGATGTGCTGCAAGGCGATTAAGTTGGGTAACGCCAGGGTTTTCCCAGTCACGACGTTGTAAAA
CGACGGCCAGT
Features (pLannotate 1.2.2; 17 found; start..end, strand, type, name):
      8..28      -  misc_feature   MCS (fragment): pUC18/19 multiple cloning site
     27..330     +  enhancer       CMV enhancer: human cytomegalovirus immediate early enhancer
    331..534     +  promoter       CMV promoter: human cytomegalovirus (CMV) immediate early promoter
    672..768     +  intron         SV40 intron: modified SV40 intron with splice donor and acceptor sites
    829..1545    +  CDS            mEmerald: mEmerald is a basic (constitutively fluorescent) green fluorescent protein published in 1998, derived from Aequorea victoria. It is reported to be a very rapidly-maturing monomer with moderate acid sensitivity.
   1615..3624    +  CDS            MOD: T3MO_BPP1 - Experimental evidence at protein level: Swiss-Prot protein existence level 1. Binds the system-specific DNA recognition site 5'-AGACC-3'. Necessary for restriction and for methylation of A-3. From Escherichia phage P1 (Bacteriophage P1).
   3660..3794    -  polyA_signal   SV40 poly(A) signal: SV40 polyadenylation signal
   3929..3945    -  protein_bind   lac operator: The lac repressor binds to the lac operator to inhibit transcription in E. coli. This inhibition can be relieved by adding lactose or isopropyl-β-D-thiogalactopyranoside (IPTG). lac repressor encoded by lacI
   3953..3983    -  promoter       lac promoter: promoter for the E. coli lac operon
   3998..4019    -  protein_bind   CAP binding site: CAP binding activates transcription in the presence of cAMP. E. coli catabolite activator protein
   4032..4124    -  CDS            lacI (fragment): lac repressor; lacI; The lac repressor binds to the lac operator to inhibit transcription in E. coli. This inhibition can be relieved by adding lactose or isopropyl-β-D-thiogalactopyranoside (IPTG).
   4307..4895    -  rep_origin     ori: high-copy-number ColE1/pMB1/pBR322/pUC origin of replication
   5066..5926    -  CDS            AmpR: β-lactamase; bla; confers resistance to ampicillin, carbenicillin, and related antibiotics
   5927..6031    -  promoter       AmpR promoter: bla
   6126..6161    +  CDS            rop (fragment): Rop protein, which maintains plasmids at low copy number; rop
   6263..6362    +  misc_feature   bom (fragment): basis of mobility region from pBR322
   6368..2       -  CDS            lacZα (fragment) (across the origin): LacZα fragment of β-galactosidase; lacZ fragment
