[The description below was written by a language model from this plasmid's Addgene catalogue record and pLannotate feature annotations shown in this document.]
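Description:
pCMV_mEm_4GS_LF82_719 is a mammalian expression plasmid built on a pCMV backbone that produces the protein encoded by the E. coli LF82_719 open reading frame as a fusion to the green fluorescent protein mEmerald. It is maintained in E. coli through a high-copy ColE1/pUC-type origin and selected with ampicillin via the β-lactamase gene and its native promoter. Fragments of lacZα, lacI, rop, the bom region and the lac promoter/operator appear to be remnants of the pUC/pBR322-derived cloning backbone and have no evident role in the expression cassette. No mammalian selection marker is annotated, which fits use by transient transfection.

The expression unit runs from the human cytomegalovirus immediate-early enhancer and promoter through a modified SV40 intron, which typically improves transcript processing and expression. The mEmerald coding sequence follows, and the roughly 2 kb bacterial insert lies downstream, so the fluorescent tag sits at the N terminus. The "4GS" in the name suggests a glycine-serine linker between the two, although this is not annotated or stated in the record. An SV40 polyadenylation signal lies downstream of the insert, though it is annotated on the opposite strand. The insert was introduced by ligation-independent cloning. Automated annotation matches it to the Mod subunit of the bacteriophage P1 type III restriction-modification system, indicating that LF82_719 is similar to a DNA-recognition and methyltransferase protein. The associated publication describes a multi-phenotypic imaging screen for bacterial effectors by exogenous expression in HeLa cells. In that setting, the mEmerald tag would let the localisation of the bacterial protein and its effects on host cells be followed by microscopy.
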