Addgene plasmid #100373: pCMV_mEm_4GS_LF82_719
Purpose: Mammalian expression of E. coli LF82_719 CDS fused to mEmerald
Depositing lab: Alan Huett. Depositing organization: University of Nottingham. Publication: A multi-phenotypic imaging screen to identify bacterial effectors by exogenous expression in a HeLa cell line. Collins A, Huett A. Sci Data. 2018 May 15;5:180081. doi: 10.1038/sdata.2018.81. PubMed 29762554.
Backbone
  Vector backbone: pCMV
  Backbone size w/o insert (bp): 4502
  Vector type: Mammalian Expression
Growth in bacteria
  Bacterial resistance: Ampicillin, 100 μg/mL
  Growth temperature: 37°C
  Growth strain: XL1 Blue
  Copy number: High Copy
Gene/Insert
  Gene/Insert name: LF82_719
  Insert size (bp): 2019
  Promoter: CMV
  Tag / fusion protein: mEmerald (N terminal on backbone)
  Cloning method: Ligation Independent Cloning
  Sequencing primers: 5′ ACTTCTGCTCTAAAAGCTGCGG; 3′ CACTGCATTCTAGTTGTGGTTTGTC
Terms and licenses: Academic/Nonprofit Terms; Industry Terms: Not Available to Industry
How to cite: pCMV_mEm_4GS_LF82_719 was a gift from Alan Huett (Addgene plasmid # 100373 ; http://n2t.net/addgene:100373 ; RRID:Addgene_100373)
